>Addgene plasmid #71927 | pAC1427-pX-sgRNA-10xPBSw | depositor full sequence | sequence record 134362 | pAC1427-pX-sgRNA-10xPBSw sequence 3326 bps
GGCGCGCCGAGGGCCTATTTCCCATGATTCCTTCATATTTGCATATACGATACAAGGCTGTTAGAGAGAT
AATTGGAATTAATTTGACTGTAAACACAAAGATATTAGTACAAAATACGTGACGTAGAAAGTAATAATTT
CTTGGGTAGTTTGCAGTTTTAAAATTATGTTTTAAAATGGACTATCATATGCTTACCGTAACTTGAAAGT
ATTTCGATTTCTTGGCTTTATATATCTTGTGGAAAGGACGAAACACCGGGTCTTCGAGAAGACCTGTTTA
AGAGCTATGCTGGAAACAGCATAGCAAGTTTAAATAAGGCTAGTCCGTTATCAACTTGAAAAAGTGGCAC
CGAGTCGGTGCCAATTGGGTCTCCAGATTGTATATAGCCTGTATATAGCCTGTATATAGCCTGTATATAG
CCTGTATATAAGATTGTATATAGCCTGTATATAGCCTGTATATAGCCTGTATATAGCCTGTATATAAGAT
CTTTTTTTGTTTTAGAGCTAGAAATAGCAAGTTAAAATAAGGCTAGTCCGTAGCGCGTGCGCCAATTCTG
CAGACAAATGGCGGCGCGCCGCGGCCGCAGGAACCCCTAGTGATGGAGTTGGCCACTCCCTCTCTGCGCG
CTCGCTCGCTCACTGAGGCCGGGCGACCAAAGGTCGCCCGACGCCCGGGCTTTGCCCGGGCGGCCTCAGT
GAGCGAGCGAGCGCGCAGCTGCCTGCAGGGGCGCCTGATGCGGTATTTTCTCCTTACGCATCTGTGCGGT
ATTTCACACCGCATA
[142 nt withheld, positions 786-927]
C
[141 nt withheld, positions 929-1069]
CCTTTGACGTTGGAGTCCACGTTCTTT
[37 nt withheld, positions 1097-1133]
ACCCTATCTCGGGCTATTCTTTTGATTTATAAGGGATTTTGCCGATTTCGGCCTATTGGTTAAAAAATGA
GCTGATTTAACAAAAATTTAACGCGAATTTTAACAAAATATTAACGTTTACAATTTTATGGTGCACTCTC
AGTACAATCTGCTCTGATGCCGCATAGTTAAGCCAGCCCCGACACCCGCCAACACCCGCTGACGCGCCCT
GACGGGCTTGTCTGCTCCCGGCATCCGCTTACAGACAAGCTGTGACCGTCTCCGGGAGCTGCATGTGTCA
GAGGTTTTCACCGTCATCACCGAAACGCGCGAGACGAAAGGGCCTCGTGATACGCCTATTTTTATAGGTT
AATGTCATGATAATAATGGTTTCTTAGACGTCAGGTGGCACTTTTCGGGGAAATGTGCGCGGAACCCCTA
TTTGTTTATTTTTCTAAATACATTCAAATATGTATCCGCTCATGAGACAATAACCCTGATAAATGCTTCA
ATAATATTGAAAAAGGAAGAGTATGAGTATTCAACATTTCCGTGTCGCCCTTATTCCCTTTTTTGCGGCA
TTTTGCCTTCCTGTTTTTGCTCACCCAGAAACGCTGGTGAAAGTAAAAGATGCTGAAGATCAGTTGGGTG
CACGAGTGGGTTACATCGAACTGGATCTCAACAGCGGTAAGATCCTTGAGAGTTTTCGCCCCGAAGAACG
TTTTCCAATGATGAGCACTTTTAAAGTTCTGCTATGTGGCGCGGTATTATCCCGTATTGACGCCGGGCAA
GAGCAACTCGGTCGCCGCATACACTATTCTCAGAATGACTTGGTTGAGTACTCACCAGTCACAGAAAAGC
ATCTTACGGATGGCATGACAGTAAGAGAATTATGCAGTGCTGCCATAACCATGAGTGATAACACTGCGGC
CAACTTACTTCTGACAACGATCGGAGGACCGAAGGAGCTAACCGCTTTTTTGCACAACATGGGGGATCAT
GTAACTCGCCTTGATCGTTGGGAACCGGAGCTGAATGAAGCCATACCAAACGACGAGCGTGACACCACGA
TGCCTGTAGCAATGGCAACAACGTTGCGCAAACTATTAACTGGCGAACTACTTACTCTAGCTTCCCGGCA
ACAATTAATAGACTGGATGGAGGCGGATAAAGTTGCAGGACCACTTCTGCGCTCGGCCCTTCCGGCTGGC
TGGTTTATTGCTGATAAATCTGGAGCCGGTGAGCGTGGAAGCCGCGGTATCATTGCAGCACTGGGGCCAG
ATGGTAAGCCCTCCCGTATCGTAGTTATCTACACGACGGGGAGTCAGGCAACTATGGATGAACGAAATAG
ACAGATCGCTGAGATAGGTGCCTCACTGATTAAGCATTGGTAACTGTCAGACCAAGTTTACTCATATATA
CTTTAGATTGATTTAAAACTTCATTTTTAATTTAAAAGGATCTAGGTGAAGATCCTTTTTGATAATCTCA
TGACCAAAATCCCTTAACGTGAGTTTTCGTTCCACTGAGCGTCAGACCCCGTAGAAAAGATCAAAGGATC
TTCTTGAGATCCTTTTTTTCTGCGCGTAATCTGCTGCTTGCAAACAAAAAAACCACCGCTACCAGCGGTG
GTTTGTTTGCCGGATCAAGAGCTACCAACTCTTTTTCCGAAGGTAACTGGCTTCAGCAGAGCGCAGATAC
CAAATACTGTCCTTCTAGTGTAGCCGTAGTTAGGCCACCACTTCAAGAACTCTGTAGCACCGCCTACATA
CCTCGCTCTGCTAATCCTGTTACCAGTGGCTGCTGCCAGTGGCGATAAGTCGTGTCTTACCGGGTTGGAC
TCAAGACGATAGTTACCGGATAAGGCGCAGCGGTCGGGCTGAACGGGGGGTTCGTGCACACAGCCCAGCT
TGGAGCGAACGACCTACACCGAACTGAGATACCTACAGCGTGAGCTATGAGAAAGCGCCACGCTTCCCGA
AGGGAGAAAGGCGGACAGGTATCCGGTAAGCGGCAGGGTCGGAACAGGAGAGCGCACGAGGGAGCTTCCA
GGGGGAAACGCCTGGTATCTTTATAGTCCTGTCGGGTTTCGCCACCTCTGACTTGAGCGTCGATTTTTGT
GATGCTCGTCAGGGGGGCGGAGCCTATGGAAAAACGCCAGCAACGCGGCCTTTTTACGGTTCCTGGCCTT
TTGCTGGCCTTTTGCTCACATGT
Features (pLannotate 1.2.2; 11 found; start..end, strand, type, name):
      9..249     +  promoter       U6 promoter: RNA polymerase III promoter for human U6 snRNA
    294..361     +  misc_RNA       tracrRNA (fragment): trans-activating CRISPR RNA for the Streptococcus pyogenes CRISPR/Cas9 system
    499..541     +  misc_RNA       gRNA scaffold (fragment): guide RNA scaffold for the Streptococcus pyogenes CRISPR/Cas9 system
    589..729     +  repeat_region  AAV2 ITR: inverted terminal repeat of adeno-associated virus serotype 2 inverted
    734..785     -  misc_feature   bom (fragment): basis of mobility region from pBR322
    804..1184    +  rep_origin     M13 ori (sequence partly withheld): M13 bacteriophage origin of replication; arrow indicates direction of (+) strand synthesis
   1260..1309    -  misc_feature   bom (fragment): basis of mobility region from pBR322
   1411..1446    -  CDS            rop (fragment): Rop protein, which maintains plasmids at low copy number; rop
   1541..1645    +  promoter       AmpR promoter: bla
   1646..2506    +  CDS            AmpR: β-lactamase; bla; confers resistance to ampicillin, carbenicillin, and related antibiotics
   2677..3265    +  rep_origin     ori: high-copy-number ColE1/pMB1/pBR322/pUC origin of replication
