[The description below was written by a language model from this plasmid's Addgene catalogue record and pLannotate feature annotations shown in this document.]
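Description:
pAC1427-pX-sgRNA-10xPBSw is a small (about 3.3 kb) empty cloning backbone derived from pX330, designed to express a Streptococcus pyogenes Cas9 single guide RNA carrying a 3′ array of Pumilio binding sites in mammalian cells. It is one component of the Casilio system, a CRISPR-Cas9/Pumilio hybrid platform for gene regulation and genomic labeling. The plasmid is propagated in E. coli through a high-copy pUC/ColE1-type origin and selected with ampicillin via a β-lactamase gene under its own promoter. An M13/f1-type phage origin and a single AAV2 inverted terminal repeat are also annotated. These appear to be carry-overs from the parental backbone, and with only one ITR listed the record gives no indication that the plasmid is meant for AAV packaging. Short annotated fragments of bom and rop are most likely backbone remnants or weak matches rather than functional elements.

The payload is a human U6 RNA polymerase III promoter followed by sgRNA scaffold sequence, which the annotation picks up as tracrRNA and gRNA scaffold fragments. The unannotated interval between these fragments probably holds the 10xPBSw array named in the plasmid title, that is, ten copies of a "w" variant Pumilio/PUF binding site, although the feature table does not label it. As an empty backbone, it needs a user-supplied target-specific spacer downstream of U6; the record lists the cloning method as unknown. No Cas9 coding sequence is annotated, so dCas9 and the PUF-domain effector fusions that bind the PBS repeats have to come from separate constructs. In use, the tagged guide recruits multiple copies of a cognate PUF-fused activator, repressor or fluorescent protein to a chosen genomic locus.
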