Addgene plasmid #71927: pAC1427-pX-sgRNA-10xPBSw
Purpose: (Empty Backbone) Cloning vector for expression of sgRNA-10xPBSw
Depositing lab: Albert Cheng. Depositing organization: Jackson Laboratory. Publication: Casilio: a versatile CRISPR-Cas9-Pumilio hybrid for gene regulation and genomic labeling. Cheng AW, Jillette N, Lee P, Plaskon D, Fujiwara Y, Wang W, Taghbalout A, Wang H. Cell Res. 2016 Feb;26(2):254-7. doi: 10.1038/cr.2016.3. Epub 2016 Jan 15. PubMed 26768771.
Backbone
  Vector backbone: pX330; pUC ori vector
  Vector type: Mammalian Expression, CRISPR
  Promoter: U6
Growth in bacteria
  Bacterial resistance: Ampicillin, 100 μg/mL
  Growth temperature: 37°C
  Growth strain: DH5alpha
  Copy number: Unknown
Gene/Insert
  Cloning method: Unknown
  Sequencing primers: 5′ gagggcctatttcccatgattcc; 3′ gccatttgtctgcagaattggc
Terms and licenses: Academic/Nonprofit Terms; Industry Terms: Not Available to Industry
Depositor comments: Please visit http://casil.io for more information, updates, and protocols.
How to cite: pAC1427-pX-sgRNA-10xPBSw was a gift from Albert Cheng (Addgene plasmid # 71927)
