>Addgene plasmid #71927 | pAC1427-pX-sgRNA-10xPBSw | addgene partial sequence | sequence record 136745 | hU6-F 5'-GAGGGCCTATTTCCCATGATT-3'
TAGAGAGATAATTGGAATTAATTTGACTGTAAACACAAAGATATTAGTACAAAATACGTGACGTAGAAAG
TAATAATTTCTTGGGTAGTTTGCAGTTTTAAAATTATGTTTTAAAATGGACTATCATATGCTTACCGTAA
CTTGAAAGTATTTCGATTTCTTGGCTTTATATATCTTGTGGAAAGGACGAAACACCGGGTCTTCGAGAAG
ACCTGTTTAAGAGCTATGCTGGAAACAGCATAGCAAGTTTAAATAAGGCTAGTCCGTTATCAACTTGAAA
AAGTGGCACCGAGTCGGTGCCAATTGGGTCTCCAGATTGTATATAGCCTGTATATAGCCTGTATATAGCC
TGTATATAGCCTGTATATAAGATTGTATATAGCCTGTATATAGCCTGTATATAGCCTGTATATAGCCTGT
ATATAAGATCTTTTTTTGTTTTAGAGCTAGAAATAGCAAGTTAAAATAAGGCTAGTCCGTAGCGCGTGCG
CCAATTCTGCAGACAAATGGCGGCGCGCCGCGGCCGCAGGAACCCCTAGTGATGGAGTTGGCCACTCCCT
CTCTGCGCGC
