>Addgene plasmid #71927 | pAC1427-pX-sgRNA-10xPBSw | addgene partial sequence | sequence record 136913 | pK03-R 5'-TTAATGCGCCGCTACAGGGCG-3'
AATACCGCACAGATGCGTAAGGAGAAAATACCGCATCAGGCGCCCCTGCAGGCAGCTGCGCGCT
